Addgene plasmid #75836: SNX16 gRNA (BRDN0001147293)
Purpose: 3rd generation lentiviral gRNA plasmid targeting human SNX16
Depositing lab: John Doench & David Root. Depositing organization: Broad Institute. Publication: Optimized sgRNA design to maximize activity and minimize off-target effects of CRISPR-Cas9. Doench JG, Fusi N, Sullender M, Hegde M, Vaimberg EW, Donovan KF, Smith I, Tothova Z, Wilen C, Orchard R, Virgin HW, Listgarten J, Root DE. Nat Biotechnol. 2016 Jan 18. doi: 10.1038/nbt.3437. PubMed 26780180.
Backbone
  Vector backbone: lentiGuide-Puro
  Backbone manufacturer: Zhang Lab (Addgene plasmid # 52963)
  Vector type: Mammalian Expression, Lentiviral, CRISPR
  Selectable markers: Puromycin
Growth in bacteria
  Bacterial resistance: Ampicillin, 100 μg/mL
  Growth temperature: 37°C
  Growth strain: DH5alpha
  Copy number: High Copy
Gene/Insert
  Gene/Insert name: SNX16 (alt names: SNX16; NM_022133.3)
  gRNA/shRNA sequence: AGGCTATCAAATGGACCCGG
  Species: H. sapiens (human)
  Entrez Gene: SNX16 (a.k.a. DKFZp666H147)
  Promoter: hU6
  Cloning method: Unknown
  Sequencing primers: 5′ U6-F; 3′ pS2-R
Terms and licenses: Academic/Nonprofit Terms; Industry Terms: Not Available to Industry
Depositor comments: The gRNA was designed to target the following Genbank reference sequence(s): NM_022133.3,NM_152836.2,NM_152837.2. Note that this plasmid does NOT contain Cas9. It should be used in conjunction with lentiCas9-Blast (Addgene #52962) or otherwise with cell lines already expressing Cas9. Browse the full kinome gRNA library at http://www.addgene.org/pooled-library/broadgpp-human-kinome/ or visit http://www.broadinstitute.org/rnai/public/ for detailed protocols and information.
How to cite: SNX16 gRNA (BRDN0001147293) was a gift from John Doench & David Root (Addgene plasmid # 75836 ; http://n2t.net/addgene:75836 ; RRID:Addgene_75836)
