[The description below was written by a language model from this plasmid's Addgene catalogue record and pLannotate feature annotations shown in this document.]
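Description:
SNX16 gRNA (BRDN0001147293) is a third-generation lentiviral CRISPR guide plasmid built on the lentiGuide-Puro backbone and designed to express a single guide RNA against human SNX16 (sorting nexin 16). The guide was designed against three SNX16 reference transcripts. The plasmid is propagated in E. coli at high copy from a ColE1/pUC-type origin with ampicillin selection (AmpR, β-lactamase). The backbone also carries an f1 origin, an SV40 origin and remnants of a lac/T7/T3 cloning region.

The transfer cassette is framed by an RSV promoter fused to a truncated HIV-1 5' LTR, which makes genomic RNA production Tat-independent, and by a self-inactivating ΔU3 3' LTR followed by an SV40 polyadenylation signal. Between them lie the HIV-1 Ψ packaging signal with a partial gag fragment, the Rev response element for Rev-dependent nuclear export, and a cPPT/CTS that aids nuclear import of the reverse-transcribed genome. The payload has two expression units. A human U6 RNA polymerase III promoter drives the SNX16-targeting spacer fused to the Streptococcus pyogenes Cas9 guide RNA scaffold. An EF-1α core promoter with its intron A drives puromycin N-acetyltransferase for selecting transduced mammalian cells, and a WPRE enhances transcript expression.

The plasmid does not encode Cas9, so it is meant to be used with a separate Cas9 lentiviral vector or in cells that already express Cas9, typically to knock out SNX16. It belongs to a human kinome gRNA collection associated with work on optimised sgRNA design for higher activity and fewer off-target effects.
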