Features (pLannotate 1.2.2; 29 found; start..end, strand, type, name):
     14..80      +  CDS            small t antigen (fragment): SV40 (simian virus 40) small t antigen
    106..317     +  promoter       EF-1α core promoter: core promoter for human elongation factor EF-1α
    318..1256    +  intron         EF-1α intron A: intron upstream of the start codon of human EF-1α
   1278..1877    +  CDS            PuroR (fragment): puromycin N-acetyltransferase; pac from Streptomyces; confers resistance to puromycin
   1893..2481    +  misc_feature   WPRE: woodchuck hepatitis virus posttranscriptional regulatory element
   2532..2551    +  misc_feature   cPPT/CTS (fragment): central polypurine tract and central termination sequence of HIV-1
   2553..2786    +  LTR            3' LTR (ΔU3): self-inactivating 3' long terminal repeat (LTR) from HIV-1
   2864..2985    +  polyA_signal   SV40 poly(A) signal: SV40 polyadenylation signal
   3025..3160    +  rep_origin     SV40 ori: SV40 origin of replication
   3181..3199    -  promoter       T7 promoter: promoter for bacteriophage T7 RNA polymerase
   3207..3362    +  CDS            lacZα (fragment): LacZα fragment of β-galactosidase; lacZ fragment
   3367..3795    +  rep_origin     f1 ori (sequence partly withheld): f1 bacteriophage origin of replication; arrow indicates direction of (+) strand synthesis
   3848..3952    +  promoter       AmpR promoter: bla
   3953..4813    +  CDS            AmpR: β-lactamase; bla; confers resistance to ampicillin, carbenicillin, and related antibiotics
   4984..5572    +  rep_origin     ori: high-copy-number ColE1/pMB1/pBR322/pUC origin of replication
   5755..5847    +  CDS            lacI (fragment): lac repressor; lacI; The lac repressor binds to the lac operator to inhibit transcription in E. coli. This inhibition can be relieved by adding lactose or isopropyl-β-D-thiogalactopyranoside (IPTG).
   5860..5881    +  protein_bind   CAP binding site: CAP binding activates transcription in the presence of cAMP. E. coli catabolite activator protein
   5896..5926    +  promoter       lac promoter: promoter for the E. coli lac operon
   5934..5950    +  protein_bind   lac operator: The lac repressor binds to the lac operator to inhibit transcription in E. coli. This inhibition can be relieved by adding lactose or isopropyl-β-D-thiogalactopyranoside (IPTG). lac repressor encoded by lacI
   5995..6013    +  promoter       T3 promoter: promoter for bacteriophage T3 RNA polymerase
   6041..6267    +  promoter       RSV promoter: Rous sarcoma virus enhancer/promoter
   6268..6448    +  LTR            5' LTR (truncated): truncated 5' long terminal repeat (LTR) from HIV-1
   6495..6620    +  misc_feature   HIV-1 Ψ: packaging signal of human immunodeficiency virus type 1
   6604..6967    +  CDS            HIV-1 gag (fragment): gag protein from human immunodeficiency virus 1; gag
   7113..7346    +  misc_feature   RRE: The Rev response element (RRE) of HIV-1 allows for Rev-dependent mRNA export from the nucleus to the cytoplasm.
   7723..7749    +  CDS            Rev (fragment): human immunodeficiency virus 1 (HIV-1) Rev protein; rev; enhances nuclear export of unspliced and incompletely spliced viral mRNAs
   7753..7993    +  promoter       U6 promoter: RNA polymerase III promoter for human U6 snRNA
   8023..8098    +  misc_RNA       gRNA scaffold: guide RNA scaffold for the Streptococcus pyogenes CRISPR/Cas9 system
   8154..8271    +  misc_feature   cPPT/CTS: central polypurine tract and central termination sequence of HIV-1
>Addgene plasmid #75836 | SNX16 gRNA (BRDN0001147293) | addgene full sequence | sequence record 184662 | Addgene Assembled Sequence
CCCGGGTGCAAAGATGGATAAAGTTTTAAACAGAGAGGAATCTTTGCAGCTAATGGACCTTCTAGGTCTT
GAAAGGAGTGGGAATTGGCTCCGGTGCCCGTCAGTGGGCAGAGCGCACATCGCCCACAGTCCCCGAGAAG
TTGGGGGGAGGGGTCGGCAATTGATCCGGTGCCTAGAGAAGGTGGCGCGGGGTAAACTGGGAAAGTGATG
TCGTGTACTGGCTCCGCCTTTTTCCCGAGGGTGGGGGAGAACCGTATATAAGTGCAGTAGTCGCCGTGAA
CGTTCTTTTTCGCAACGGGTTTGCCGCCAGAACACAGGTAAGTGCCGTGTGTGGTTCCCGCGGGCCTGGC
CTCTTTACGGGTTATGGCCCTTGCGTGCCTTGAATTACTTCCACCTGGCTGCAGTACGTGATTCTTGATC
CCGAGCTTCGGGTTGGAAGTGGGTGGGAGAGTTCGAGGCCTTGCGCTTAAGGAGCCCCTTCGCCTCGTGC
TTGAGTTGAGGCCTGGCCTGGGCGCTGGGGCCGCCGCGTGCGAATCTGGTGGCACCTTCGCGCCTGTCTC
GCTGCTTTCGATAAGTCTCTAGCCATTTAAAATTTTTGATGACCTGCTGCGACGCTTTTTTTCTGGCAAG
ATAGTCTTGTAAATGCGGGCCAAGATCTGCACACTGGTATTTCGGTTTTTGGGGCCGCGGGCGGCGACGG
GGCCCGTGCGTCCCAGCGCACATGTTCGGCGAGGCGGGGCCTGCGAGCGCGGCCACCGAGAATCGGACGG
GGGTAGTCTCAAGCTGGCCGGCCTGCTCTGGTGCCTGGCCTCGCGCCGCCGTGTATCGCCCCGCCCTGGG
CGGCAAGGCTGGCCCGGTCGGCACCAGTTGCGTGAGCGGAAAGATGGCCGCTTCCCGGCCCTGCTGCAGG
GAGCTCAAAATGGAGGACGCGGCGCTCGGGAGAGCGGGCGGGTGAGTCACCCACACAAAGGAAAAGGGCC
TTTCCGTCCTCAGCCGTCGCTTCATGTGACTCCACGGAGTACCGGGCGCCGTCCAGGCACCTCGATTAGT
TCTCGAGCTTTTGGAGTACGTCGTCTTTAGGTTGGGGGGAGGGGTTTTATGCGATGGAGTTTCCCCACAC
TGAGTGGGTGGAGACTGAAGTTAGGCCAGCTTGGCACTTGATGTAATTCTCCTTGGAATTTGCCCTTTTT
GAGTTTGGATCTTGGTTCATTCTCAAGCCTCAGACAGTGGTTCAAAGTTTTTTTCTTCCATTTCAGGTGT
CGTGACGTACGGCCACCATGACCGAGTACAAGCCCACGGTGCGCCTCGCCACCCGCGACGACGTCCCCAG
GGCCGTACGCACCCTCGCCGCCGCGTTCGCCGACTACCCCGCCACGCGCCACACCGTCGATCCGGACCGC
CACATCGAGCGGGTCACCGAGCTGCAAGAACTCTTCCTCACGCGCGTCGGGCTCGACATCGGCAAGGTGT
GGGTCGCGGACGACGGCGCCGCCGTGGCGGTCTGGACCACGCCGGAGAGCGTCGAAGCGGGGGCGGTGTT
CGCCGAGATCGGCCCGCGCATGGCCGAGTTGAGCGGTTCCCGGCTGGCCGCGCAGCAACAGATGGAAGGC
CTCCTGGCGCCGCACCGGCCCAAGGAGCCCGCGTGGTTCCTGGCCACCGTCGGAGTCTCGCCCGACCACC
AGGGCAAGGGTCTGGGCAGCGCCGTCGTGCTCCCCGGAGTGGAGGCGGCCGAGCGCGCCGGGGTGCCCGC
CTTCCTGGAGACCTCCGCGCCCCGCAACCTCCCCTTCTACGAGCGGCTCGGCTTCACCGTCACCGCCGAC
GTCGAGGTGCCCGAAGGACCGCGCACCTGGTGCATGACCCGCAAGCCCGGTGCCTGAACGCGTTAAGTCG
ACAATCAACCTCTGGATTACAAAATTTGTGAAAGATTGACTGGTATTCTTAACTATGTTGCTCCTTTTAC
GCTATGTGGATACGCTGCTTTAATGCCTTTGTATCATGCTATTGCTTCCCGTATGGCTTTCATTTTCTCC
TCCTTGTATAAATCCTGGTTGCTGTCTCTTTATGAGGAGTTGTGGCCCGTTGTCAGGCAACGTGGCGTGG
TGTGCACTGTGTTTGCTGACGCAACCCCCACTGGTTGGGGCATTGCCACCACCTGTCAGCTCCTTTCCGG
GACTTTCGCTTTCCCCCTCCCTATTGCCACGGCGGAACTCATCGCCGCCTGCCTTGCCCGCTGCTGGACA
GGGGCTCGGCTGTTGGGCACTGACAATTCCGTGGTGTTGTCGGGGAAATCATCGTCCTTTCCTTGGCTGC
TCGCCTGTGTTGCCACCTGGATTCTGCGCGGGACGTCCTTCTGCTACGTCCCTTCGGCCCTCAATCCAGC
GGACCTTCCTTCCCGCGGCCTGCTGCCGGCTCTGCGGCCTCTTCCGCGTCTTCGCCTTCGCCCTCAGACG
AGTCGGATCTCCCTTTGGGCCGCCTCCCCGCGTCGACTTTAAGACCAATGACTTACAAGGCAGCTGTAGA
TCTTAGCCACTTTTTAAAAGAAAAGGGGGGACTGGAAGGGCTAATTCACTCCCAACGAAGACAAGATCTG
CTTTTTGCTTGTACTGGGTCTCTCTGGTTAGACCAGATCTGAGCCTGGGAGCTCTCTGGCTAACTAGGGA
ACCCACTGCTTAAGCCTCAATAAAGCTTGCCTTGAGTGCTTCAAGTAGTGTGTGCCCGTCTGTTGTGTGA
CTCTGGTAACTAGAGATCCCTCAGACCCTTTTAGTCAGTGTGGAAAATCTCTAGCAGTACGTATAGTAGT
TCATGTCATCTTATTATTCAGTATTTATAACTTGCAAAGAAATGAATATCAGAGAGTGAGAGGAACTTGT
TTATTGCAGCTTATAATGGTTACAAATAAAGCAATAGCATCACAAATTTCACAAATAAAGCATTTTTTTC
ACTGCATTCTAGTTGTGGTTTGTCCAAACTCATCAATGTATCTTATCATGTCTGGCTCTAGCTATCCCGC
CCCTAACTCCGCCCATCCCGCCCCTAACTCCGCCCAGTTCCGCCCATTCTCCGCCCCATGGCTGACTAAT
TTTTTTTATTTATGCAGAGGCCGAGGCCGCCTCGGCCTCTGAGCTATTCCAGAAGTAGTGAGGAGGCTTT
TTTGGAGGCCTAGGGACGTACCCAATTCGCCCTATAGTGAGTCGTATTACGCGCGCTCACTGGCCGTCGT
TTTACAACGTCGTGACTGGGAAAACCCTGGCGTTACCCAACTTAATCGCCTTGCAGCACATCCCCCTTTC
GCCAGCTGGCGTAATAGCGAAGAGGCCCGCACCGATCGCCCTTCCCAACAGTTGCGCAGCCTGAATGGCG
AATGGG
[124 nt withheld, positions 3367-3490]
C
[91 nt withheld, positions 3492-3582]
A
[49 nt withheld, positions 3584-3632]
CCTTTGACGTTGGAGTCCACGTTCTTT
[37 nt withheld, positions 3660-3696]
ACCCTATCTCGGTCTATTCTTTTGATTTATAAGGGATTTTGCCGATTTCGGCCTATTGGTTAAAAAATGA
GCTGATTTAACAAAAATTTAACGCGAATTTTAACAAAATATTAACGCTTACAATTTAGGTGGCACTTTTC
GGGGAAATGTGCGCGGAACCCCTATTTGTTTATTTTTCTAAATACATTCAAATATGTATCCGCTCATGAG
ACAATAACCCTGATAAATGCTTCAATAATATTGAAAAAGGAAGAGTATGAGTATTCAACATTTCCGTGTC
GCCCTTATTCCCTTTTTTGCGGCATTTTGCCTTCCTGTTTTTGCTCACCCAGAAACGCTGGTGAAAGTAA
AAGATGCTGAAGATCAGTTGGGTGCACGAGTGGGTTACATCGAACTGGATCTCAACAGCGGTAAGATCCT
TGAGAGTTTTCGCCCCGAAGAACGTTTTCCAATGATGAGCACTTTTAAAGTTCTGCTATGTGGCGCGGTA
TTATCCCGTATTGACGCCGGGCAAGAGCAACTCGGTCGCCGCATACACTATTCTCAGAATGACTTGGTTG
AGTACTCACCAGTCACAGAAAAGCATCTTACGGATGGCATGACAGTAAGAGAATTATGCAGTGCTGCCAT
AACCATGAGTGATAACACTGCGGCCAACTTACTTCTGACAACGATCGGAGGACCGAAGGAGCTAACCGCT
TTTTTGCACAACATGGGGGATCATGTAACTCGCCTTGATCGTTGGGAACCGGAGCTGAATGAAGCCATAC
CAAACGACGAGCGTGACACCACGATGCCTGTAGCAATGGCAACAACGTTGCGCAAACTATTAACTGGCGA
ACTACTTACTCTAGCTTCCCGGCAACAATTAATAGACTGGATGGAGGCGGATAAAGTTGCAGGACCACTT
CTGCGCTCGGCCCTTCCGGCTGGCTGGTTTATTGCTGATAAATCTGGAGCCGGTGAGCGTGGGTCTCGCG
GTATCATTGCAGCACTGGGGCCAGATGGTAAGCCCTCCCGTATCGTAGTTATCTACACGACGGGGAGTCA
GGCAACTATGGATGAACGAAATAGACAGATCGCTGAGATAGGTGCCTCACTGATTAAGCATTGGTAACTG
TCAGACCAAGTTTACTCATATATACTTTAGATTGATTTAAAACTTCATTTTTAATTTAAAAGGATCTAGG
TGAAGATCCTTTTTGATAATCTCATGACCAAAATCCCTTAACGTGAGTTTTCGTTCCACTGAGCGTCAGA
CCCCGTAGAAAAGATCAAAGGATCTTCTTGAGATCCTTTTTTTCTGCGCGTAATCTGCTGCTTGCAAACA
AAAAAACCACCGCTACCAGCGGTGGTTTGTTTGCCGGATCAAGAGCTACCAACTCTTTTTCCGAAGGTAA
CTGGCTTCAGCAGAGCGCAGATACCAAATACTGTTCTTCTAGTGTAGCCGTAGTTAGGCCACCACTTCAA
GAACTCTGTAGCACCGCCTACATACCTCGCTCTGCTAATCCTGTTACCAGTGGCTGCTGCCAGTGGCGAT
AAGTCGTGTCTTACCGGGTTGGACTCAAGACGATAGTTACCGGATAAGGCGCAGCGGTCGGGCTGAACGG
GGGGTTCGTGCACACAGCCCAGCTTGGAGCGAACGACCTACACCGAACTGAGATACCTACAGCGTGAGCT
ATGAGAAAGCGCCACGCTTCCCGAAGGGAGAAAGGCGGACAGGTATCCGGTAAGCGGCAGGGTCGGAACA
GGAGAGCGCACGAGGGAGCTTCCAGGGGGAAACGCCTGGTATCTTTATAGTCCTGTCGGGTTTCGCCACC
TCTGACTTGAGCGTCGATTTTTGTGATGCTCGTCAGGGGGGCGGAGCCTATGGAAAAACGCCAGCAACGC
GGCCTTTTTACGGTTCCTGGCCTTTTGCTGGCCTTTTGCTCACATGTTCTTTCCTGCGTTATCCCCTGAT
TCTGTGGATAACCGTATTACCGCCTTTGAGTGAGCTGATACCGCTCGCCGCAGCCGAACGACCGAGCGCA
GCGAGTCAGTGAGCGAGGAAGCGGAAGAGCGCCCAATACGCAAACCGCCTCTCCCCGCGCGTTGGCCGAT
TCATTAATGCAGCTGGCACGACAGGTTTCCCGACTGGAAAGCGGGCAGTGAGCGCAACGCAATTAATGTG
AGTTAGCTCACTCATTAGGCACCCCAGGCTTTACACTTTATGCTTCCGGCTCGTATGTTGTGTGGAATTG
TGAGCGGATAACAATTTCACACAGGAAACAGCTATGACCATGATTACGCCAAGCGCGCAATTAACCCTCA
CTAAAGGGAACAAAAGCTGGAGCTGCAAGCTTAATGTAGTCTTATGCAATACTCTTGTAGTCTTGCAACA
TGGTAACGATGAGTTAGCAACATGCCTTACAAGGAGAGAAAAAGCACCGTGCATGCCGATTGGTGGAAGT
AAGGTGGTACGATCGTGCCTTATTAGGAAGGCAACAGACGGGTCTGACATGGATTGGACGAACCACTGAA
TTGCCGCATTGCAGAGATATTGTATTTAAGTGCCTAGCTCGATACATAAACGGGTCTCTCTGGTTAGACC
AGATCTGAGCCTGGGAGCTCTCTGGCTAACTAGGGAACCCACTGCTTAAGCCTCAATAAAGCTTGCCTTG
AGTGCTTCAAGTAGTGTGTGCCCGTCTGTTGTGTGACTCTGGTAACTAGAGATCCCTCAGACCCTTTTAG
TCAGTGTGGAAAATCTCTAGCAGTGGCGCCCGAACAGGGACTTGAAAGCGAAAGGGAAACCAGAGGAGCT
CTCTCGACGCAGGACTCGGCTTGCTGAAGCGCGCACGGCAAGAGGCGAGGGGCGGCGACTGGTGAGTACG
CCAAAAATTTTGACTAGCGGAGGCTAGAAGGAGAGAGATGGGTGCGAGAGCGTCAGTATTAAGCGGGGGA
GAATTAGATCGCGATGGGAAAAAATTCGGTTAAGGCCAGGGGGAAAGAAAAAATATAAATTAAAACATAT
AGTATGGGCAAGCAGGGAGCTAGAACGATTCGCAGTTAATCCTGGCCTGTTAGAAACATCAGAAGGCTGT
AGACAAATACTGGGACAGCTACAACCATCCCTTCAGACAGGATCAGAAGAACTTAGATCATTATATAATA
CAGTAGCAACCCTCTATTGTGTGCATCAAAGGATAGAGATAAAAGACACCAAGGAAGCTTTAGACAAGAT
AGAGGAAGAGCAAAACAAAAGTAAGACCACCGCACAGCAAGCGGCCGCTGATCTTCAGACCTGGAGGAGG
AGATATGAGGGACAATTGGAGAAGTGAATTATATAAATATAAAGTAGTAAAAATTGAACCATTAGGAGTA
GCACCCACCAAGGCAAAGAGAAGAGTGGTGCAGAGAGAAAAAAGAGCAGTGGGAATAGGAGCTTTGTTCC
TTGGGTTCTTGGGAGCAGCAGGAAGCACTATGGGCGCAGCGTCAATGACGCTGACGGTACAGGCCAGACA
ATTATTGTCTGGTATAGTGCAGCAGCAGAACAATTTGCTGAGGGCTATTGAGGCGCAACAGCATCTGTTG
CAACTCACAGTCTGGGGCATCAAGCAGCTCCAGGCAAGAATCCTGGCTGTGGAAAGATACCTAAAGGATC
AACAGCTCCTGGGGATTTGGGGTTGCTCTGGAAAACTCATTTGCACCACTGCTGTGCCTTGGAATGCTAG
TTGGAGTAATAAATCTCTGGAACAGATTTGGAATCACACGACCTGGATGGAGTGGGACAGAGAAATTAAC
AATTACACAAGCTTAATACACTCCTTAATTGAAGAATCGCAAAACCAGCAAGAAAAGAATGAACAAGAAT
TATTGGAATTAGATAAATGGGCAAGTTTGTGGAATTGGTTTAACATAACAAATTGGCTGTGGTATATAAA
ATTATTCATAATGATAGTAGGAGGCTTGGTAGGTTTAAGAATAGTTTTTGCTGTACTTTCTATAGTGAAT
AGAGTTAGGCAGGGATATTCACCATTATCGTTTCAGACCCACCTCCCAACCCCGAGGGGACCCAGAGAGG
GCCTATTTCCCATGATTCCTTCATATTTGCATATACGATACAAGGCTGTTAGAGAGATAATTAGAATTAA
TTTGACTGTAAACACAAAGATATTAGTACAAAATACGTGACGTAGAAAGTAATAATTTCTTGGGTAGTTT
GCAGTTTTAAAATTATGTTTTAAAATGGACTATCATATGCTTACCGTAACTTGAAAGTATTTCGATTTCT
TGGCTTTATATATCTTGTGGAAAGGACGAAACACCGAGGCTATCAAATGGACCCGGGTTTTAGAGCTAGA
AATAGCAAGTTAAAATAAGGCTAGTCCGTTATCAACTTGAAAAAGTGGCACCGAGTCGGTGCTTTTTTAA
GCTTGGCGTAACTAGATCTTGAGACAAATGGCAGTATTCATCCACAATTTTAAAAGAAAAGGGGGGATTG
GGGGGTACAGTGCAGGGGAAAGAATAGTAGACATAATAGCAACAGACATACAAACTAAAGAATTACAAAA
ACAAATTACAAAAATTCAAAATTTTCGGGTTTATTACAGGGACAGCAGAGATCCACTTTGGCGCCGGCTC
GAGGGGG
