>Addgene plasmid #75836 | SNX16 gRNA (BRDN0001147293) | depositor partial sequence | sequence record 143296 | Target Sequence
AGGCTATCAAATGGACCCGG
