>Addgene plasmid #75836 | SNX16 gRNA (BRDN0001147293) | addgene partial sequence | sequence record 184661 | hU6-F
TACGTGACGTAGAAAGTAATAATTTCTTGGGTAGTTTGCAGTTTTAAAATTATGTTTTAAAATGGACTAT
CATATGCTTACCGTAACTTGAAAGTATTTCGATTTCTTGGCTTTATATATCTTGTGGAAAGGACGAAACA
CCGAGGCTATCAAATGGACCCGGGTTTTAGAGCTAGAAATAGCAAGTTAAAATAAGGCTAGTCCGTTATC
AACTTGAAAAAGTGGCACCGAGTCGGTGCTTTTTTAAGCTTGGCGTAACTAGATCTTGAGACAAATGGCA
GTATTCATCCACAATTTTAAAAGAAAAGGGGGGATTGGGGGGTACAGTGCAGGGGAAAGAATAGTAGACA
TAATAGCAACAGACATACAAACTAAAGAATTACAAAAACAAATTACAAAAATTCAAAATTTTCGGGTTTA
TTACAGGGACAGCAGAGATCCACTTTGGCGCCGGCTCGAGGGGGCCCGGGTGCAAAGATGGATAAAGTTT
TAAACAGAGAGGAATCTTTGCAGCTAATGGACCTTCTAGGTCTTGAAAGGAGTGGGAATTGGCTCCGGTG
CCCGTCAGTG
